Addgene plasmid #47699: pmalc4x_E323K_TEV
Purpose: Expresses MBP myocilin olfactomedin domain fusion protein with a TEV protease recognition sequence and the mutation E323K
Depositing lab: Raquel Lieberman. Depositing organization: Georgia Institute of Technology. Publication: The stability of myocilin olfactomedin domain variants provides new insight into glaucoma as a protein misfolding disorder. Burns JN, Turnage KC, Walker CA, Lieberman RL. Biochemistry. 2011 Jul 5;50(26):5824-33. doi: 10.1021/bi200231x. Epub 2011 Jun 9. PubMed 21612213.
Backbone
  Vector backbone: pmalC4X
  Backbone manufacturer: NEB
  Backbone size w/o insert (bp): 6645
  Total vector size (bp): 7458
  Vector type: Bacterial Expression
Growth in bacteria
  Bacterial resistance: Ampicillin, 100 μg/mL
  Growth temperature: 37°C
  Growth strain: XL1 Blue
  Copy number: High Copy
Gene/Insert
  Gene/Insert name: Maltose Binding Protein and Olfactomedin-like domain with TEV cleavage site (alt names: MBP; OLF)
  Species: H. sapiens (human)
  Insert size (bp): 837
  Mutation: changed glutamic acid 323 to lysine
  Entrez Gene: MYOC (a.k.a. GLC1A, GPOA, JOAG, JOAG1, TIGR)
  Promoter: Ptac
  Tag / fusion protein: MBP (N terminal on insert)
  Cloning method: Restriction Enzyme; 5′ cloning site Unknown (unknown if destroyed); 3′ cloning site EcoRI (not destroyed)
  Sequencing primers: 5′ MBP-F; 3′ M13-F20; M13_pUC_Fwd
Terms and licenses: Academic/Nonprofit Terms; Industry Terms: Not Available to Industry
Depositor comments: The Lieberman Lab recommends E.coli Rosetta Gami 2 competent cells for protein expression.
How to cite: pmalc4x_E323K_TEV was a gift from Raquel Lieberman (Addgene plasmid # 47699 ; http://n2t.net/addgene:47699 ; RRID:Addgene_47699)
