[The description below was written by a language model from this plasmid's Addgene catalogue record and pLannotate feature annotations shown in this document.]
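Description:
pmalc4x_E323K_TEV is a bacterial expression plasmid built on the pMAL-c4X backbone (7,458 bp in total) for producing the olfactomedin (OLF) domain of human myocilin (MYOC) as a fusion to maltose-binding protein in E. coli. It carries a ColE1/pMB1-type origin and is catalogued as high copy, although the feature table also annotates the pBR322-derived bom site and a rop gene, which normally restrains copy number. An M13 phage origin allows single-stranded DNA production, and selection is through the β-lactamase (AmpR) gene conferring ampicillin resistance.

Expression is driven by the hybrid tac promoter followed by a lac operator. The plasmid supplies its own lac repressor from a lacI gene under the up-mutated lacIq promoter, so transcription stays repressed until induced with IPTG. The open reading frame begins with a malE-derived MBP lacking its signal sequence, which keeps the fusion in the cytosol. A short segment follows that the annotation software matched to part of a TEV-containing composite tag, consistent with the TEV protease recognition sequence named in the record. Next comes an approximately 830 bp MYOC fragment encoding the OLF domain with glutamate 323 changed to lysine. Downstream lie remnants of the multiple cloning site, a lacZα fragment and the rrnB T1 and T2 terminators.

MBP serves as a solubility partner and amylose-affinity handle, and TEV cleavage can release the OLF domain from it. According to the associated publication, the construct belongs to work comparing the stability of myocilin OLF variants in the context of glaucoma as a protein misfolding disorder. The depositor recommends a Rosetta-gami 2 expression strain.
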