Features (pLannotate 1.2.2; 21 found; start..end, strand, type, name):
      3..80      +  promoter       lacIq promoter: lacI (mutant); In the lacIq allele, a single base change in the promoter boosts expression of the lacI gene about 10-fold.
     81..1163    +  CDS            lacI: lac repressor; lacI; The lac repressor binds to the lac operator to inhibit transcription in E. coli. This inhibition can be relieved by adding lactose or isopropyl-β-D-thiogalactopyranoside (IPTG).
   1176..1197    +  protein_bind   CAP binding site: CAP binding activates transcription in the presence of cAMP. E. coli catabolite activator protein
   1216..1233    +  promoter       tet promoter (fragment): E. coli promoter for tetracycline efflux protein gene
   1406..1434    +  promoter       tac promoter: strong E. coli promoter; hybrid between the trp and lac UV5 promoters
   1442..1458    +  protein_bind   lac operator: The lac repressor binds to the lac operator to inhibit transcription in E. coli. This inhibition can be relieved by adding lactose or isopropyl-β-D-thiogalactopyranoside (IPTG). lac repressor encoded by lacI
   1528..2628    +  CDS            MBP: maltose binding protein from E. coli; malE (mutated); This version of the gene does not encode a signal sequence, so MBP will remain in the cytosol.
   2634..2652    +  CDS            capTEV™ (fragment): composite tag for in vivo biotinylation, TEV protease cleavage, and 6xHis tagging
   2656..3486    +  CDS            MYOC (fragment): MYOC_HUMAN - Also known as GLC1A, TIGR From Homo sapiens (Human).
   3514..3540    +  misc_feature   MCS (fragment): pUC18/19 multiple cloning site
   3548..3702    +  CDS            lacZα (fragment): LacZα fragment of β-galactosidase; lacZ fragment
   3795..3910    +  ncRNA          5S rRNA: Accession: RF00001 - 5S ribosomal RNA
   3914..4000    +  terminator     rrnB T1 terminator: Escherichia coli rrnB; transcription terminator T1 from the E. coli rrnB gene
   4092..4119    +  terminator     rrnB T2 terminator: transcription terminator T2 from the E. coli rrnB gene
   4138..4229    +  promoter       AmpR promoter: bla
   4230..5090    +  CDS            AmpR: β-lactamase; bla; confers resistance to ampicillin, carbenicillin, and related antibiotics
   5132..5645    -  rep_origin     M13 ori (sequence partly withheld): M13 bacteriophage origin of replication; arrow indicates direction of (+) strand synthesis
   5756..6344    +  rep_origin     ori: high-copy-number ColE1/pMB1/pBR322/pUC origin of replication
   6530..6672    -  misc_feature   bom: basis of mobility region from pBR322
   6774..6965    -  CDS            rop: Rop protein, which maintains plasmids at low copy number; rop
   6982..7362    +  CDS            YPB1_ECOLX: Protein predicted: Swiss-Prot protein existence level 4. From Escherichia coli.
>Addgene plasmid #47699 | pmalc4x_E323K_TEV | depositor full sequence | sequence record 68104 | malE primer
CCGACACCATCGAATGGTGCAAAACCTTTCGCGGTATGGCATGATAGCGCCCGGAAGAGAGTCAATTCAG
GGTGGTGAATGTGAAACCAGTAACGTTATACGATGTCGCAGAGTATGCCGGTGTCTCTTATCAGACCGTT
TCCCGCGTGGTGAACCAGGCCAGCCACGTTTCTGCGAAAACGCGGGAAAAAGTGGAAGCGGCGATGGCGG
AGCTGAATTACATTCCCAACCGCGTGGCACAACAACTGGCGGGCAAACAGTCGTTGCTGATTGGCGTTGC
CACCTCCAGTCTGGCCCTGCACGCGCCGTCGCAAATTGTCGCGGCGATTAAATCTCGCGCCGATCAACTG
GGTGCCAGCGTGGTGGTGTCGATGGTAGAACGAAGCGGCGTCGAAGCCTGTAAAGCGGCGGTGCACAATC
TTCTCGCGCAACGCGTCAGTGGGCTGATCATTAACTATCCGCTGGATGACCAGGATGCCATTGCTGTGGA
AGCTGCCTGCACTAATGTTCCGGCGTTATTTCTTGATGTCTCTGACCAGACACCCATCAACAGTATTATT
TTCTCCCATGAAGACGGTACGCGACTGGGCGTGGAGCATCTGGTCGCATTGGGTCACCAGCAAATCGCGC
TGTTAGCGGGCCCATTAAGTTCTGTCTCGGCGCGTCTGCGTCTGGCTGGCTGGCATAAATATCTCACTCG
CAATCAAATTCAGCCGATAGCGGAACGGGAAGGCGACTGGAGTGCCATGTCCGGTTTTCAACAAACCATG
CAAATGCTGAATGAGGGCATCGTTCCCACTGCGATGCTGGTTGCCAACGATCAGATGGCGCTGGGCGCAA
TGCGCGCCATTACCGAGTCCGGGCTGCGCGTTGGTGCGGATATCTCGGTAGTGGGATACGACGATACCGA
AGACAGCTCATGTTATATCCCGCCGTTAACCACCATCAAACAGGATTTTCGCCTGCTGGGGCAAACCAGC
GTGGACCGCTTGCTGCAACTCTCTCAGGGCCAGGCGGTGAAGGGCAATCAGCTGTTGCCCGTCTCACTGG
TGAAAAGAAAAACCACCCTGGCGCCCAATACGCAAACCGCCTCTCCCCGCGCGTTGGCCGATTCATTAAT
GCAGCTGGCACGACAGGTTTCCCGACTGGAAAGCGGGCAGTGAGCGCAACGCAATTAATGTAAGTTAGCT
CACTCATTAGGCACAATTCTCATGTTTGACAGCTTATCATCGACTGCACGGTGCACCAATGCTTCTGGCG
TCAGGCAGCCATCGGAAGCTGTGGTATGGCTGTGCAGGTCGTAAATCACTGCATAATTCGTGTCGCTCAA
GGCGCACTCCCGTTCTGGATAATGTTTTTTGCGCCGACATCATAACGGTTCTGGCAAATATTCTGAAATG
AGCTGTTGACAATTAATCATCGGCTCGTATAATGTGTGGAATTGTGAGCGGATAACAATTTCACACAGGA
AACAGCCAGTCCGTTTAGGTGTTTTCACGAGCACTTCACCAACAAGGACCATAGCATATGAAAATCGAAG
AAGGTAAACTGGTAATCTGGATTAACGGCGATAAAGGCTATAACGGTCTCGCTGAAGTCGGTAAGAAATT
CGAGAAAGATACCGGAATTAAAGTCACCGTTGAGCATCCGGATAAACTGGAAGAGAAATTCCCACAGGTT
GCGGCAACTGGCGATGGCCCTGACATTATCTTCTGGGCACACGACCGCTTTGGTGGCTACGCTCAATCTG
GCCTGTTGGCTGAAATCACCCCGGACAAAGCGTTCCAGGACAAGCTGTATCCGTTTACCTGGGATGCCGT
ACGTTACAACGGCAAGCTGATTGCTTACCCGATCGCTGTTGAAGCGTTATCGCTGATTTATAACAAAGAT
CTGCTGCCGAACCCGCCAAAAACCTGGGAAGAGATCCCGGCGCTGGATAAAGAACTGAAAGCGAAAGGTA
AGAGCGCGCTGATGTTCAACCTGCAAGAACCGTACTTCACCTGGCCGCTGATTGCTGCTGACGGGGGTTA
TGCGTTCAAGTATGAAAACGGCAAGTACGACATTAAAGACGTGGGCGTGGATAACGCTGGCGCGAAAGCG
GGTCTGACCTTCCTGGTTGACCTGATTAAAAACAAACACATGAATGCAGACACCGATTACTCCATCGCAG
AAGCTGCCTTTAATAAAGGCGAAACAGCGATGACCATCAACGGCCCGTGGGCATGGTCCAACATCGACAC
CAGCAAAGTGAATTATGGTGTAACGGTACTGCCGACCTTCAAGGGTCAACCATCCAAACCGTTCGTTGGC
GTGCTGAGCGCAGGTATTAACGCCGCCAGTCCGAACAAAGAGCTGGCAAAAGAGTTCCTCGAAAACTATC
TGCTGACTGATGAAGGTCTGGAAGCGGTTAATAAAGACAAACCGCTGGGTGCCGTAGCGCTGAAGTCTTA
CGAGGAAGAGTTGGTGAAAGATCCGCGGATTGCCGCCACTATGGAAAACGCCCAGAAAGGTGAAATCATG
CCGAACATCCCGCAGATGTCCGCTTTCTGGTATGCCGTGCGTACTGCGGTGATCAACGCCGCCAGCGGTC
GTCAGACTGTCGATGAAGCCCTGAAAGACGCGCAGACTAATTCGGAGAATCTTTATTTTCAGAGCTTGAA
GGAGAGCCCATCTGGCTATCTCAGGAGTGGAGAGGGAGACACCGGATGTGGAGAACTAGTTTGGGTAGGA
GAGCCTCTCACGCTGAGAACAGCAGAAACAATTACTGGCAAGTATGGTGTGTGGATGCGAGACCCCAAGC
CCACCTACCCCTACACCCAGGAGACCACGTGGAGAATCGACACAGTTGGCACGGATGTCCGCCAGGTTTT
TGAGTATGACCTCATCAGCCAGTTTATGCAGGGCTACCCTTCTAAGGTTCACATACTGCCTAGGCCACTG
AAAAGCACGGGTGCTGTGGTGTACTCGGGGAGCCTCTATTTCCAGGGCGCTGAGTCCAGAACTGTCATAA
GATATGAGCTGAATACCGAGACAGTGAAGGCTGAGAAGGAAATCCCTGGAGCTGGCTACCACGGACAGTT
CCCGTATTCTTGGGGTGGCTACACGGACATTGACTTGGCTGTGGATGAAGCAGGCCTCTGGGTCATTTAC
AGCACCGATGAGGCCAAAGGTGCCATTGTCCTCTCCAAACTGAACCCAGAGAATCTGGAACTCGAACAAA
CCTGGGAGACAAACATCCGTAAGCAGTCAGTCGCCAATGCCTTCATCATCTGTGGCACCTTGTACACCGT
CAGCAGCTACACCTCAGCAGATGCTACCGTCAACTTTGCTTATGACACAGGCACAGGTATCAGCAAGACC
CTGACCATCCCATTCAAGAACCGCTATAAGTACAGCAGCATGATTGACTACAACCCCCTGGAGAAGAAGC
TCTTTGCCTGGGACAACTTGAACATGGTCACTTATGACATCAAGCTTTCCAAGATGTGATAAGGCTCTAA
CTCTCCTGAATTCGGATCCTCTAGAGTCGACCTGCAGGCAAGCTTGGCACTGGCCGTCGTTTTACAACGT
CGTGACTGGGAAAACCCTGGCGTTACCCAACTTAATCGCCTTGCAGCACATCCCCCTTTCGCCAGCTGGC
GTAATAGCGAAGAGGCCCGCACCGATCGCCCTTCCCAACAGTTGCGCAGCCTGAATGGCGAATGGCAGCT
TGGCTGTTTTGGCGGATGAGATAAGATTTTCAGCCTGATACAGATTAAATCAGAACGCAGAAGCGGTCTG
ATAAAACAGAATTTGCCTGGCGGCAGTAGCGCGGTGGTCCCACCTGACCCCATGCCGAACTCAGAAGTGA
AACGCCGTAGCGCCGATGGTAGTGTGGGGTCTCCCCATGCGAGAGTAGGGAACTGCCAGGCATCAAATAA
AACGAAAGGCTCAGTCGAAAGACTGGGCCTTTCGTTTTATCTGTTGTTTGTCGGTGAACGCTCTCCTGAG
TAGGACAAATCCGCCGGGAGCGGATTTGAACGTTGCGAAGCAACGGCCCGGAGGGTGGCGGGCAGGACGC
CCGCCATAAACTGCCAGGCATCAAATTAAGCAGAAGGCCATCCTGACGGATGGCCTTTTTGCGTTTCTAC
AAACTCTTTTGTTTATTTTTCTAAATACATTCAAATATGTATCCGCTCATGAGACAATAACCCTGATAAA
TGCTTCAATAATATTGAAAAAGGAAGAGTATGAGTATTCAACATTTCCGTGTCGCCCTTATTCCCTTTTT
TGCGGCATTTTGCCTTCCTGTTTTTGCTCACCCAGAAACGCTGGTGAAAGTAAAAGATGCTGAAGATCAG
TTGGGTGCACGAGTGGGTTACATCGAACTGGATCTCAACAGCGGTAAGATCCTTGAGAGTTTTCGCCCCG
AAGAACGTTTCCCAATGATGAGCACTTTTAAAGTTCTGCTATGTGGCGCGGTATTATCCCGTGTTGACGC
CGGGCAAGAGCAACTCGGTCGCCGCATACACTATTCTCAGAATGACTTGGTTGAGTACTCACCAGTCACA
GAAAAGCATCTTACGGATGGCATGACAGTAAGAGAATTATGCAGTGCTGCCATAACCATGAGTGATAACA
CTGCGGCCAACTTACTTCTGACAACGATCGGAGGACCGAAGGAGCTAACCGCTTTTTTGCACAACATGGG
GGATCATGTAACTCGCCTTGATCGTTGGGAACCGGAGCTGAATGAAGCCATACCAAACGACGAGCGTGAC
ACCACGATGCCTGTAGCAATGGCAACAACGTTGCGCAAACTATTAACTGGCGAACTACTTACTCTAGCTT
CCCGGCAACAATTAATAGACTGGATGGAGGCGGATAAAGTTGCAGGACCACTTCTGCGCTCGGCCCTTCC
GGCTGGCTGGTTTATTGCTGATAAATCTGGAGCCGGTGAGCGTGGGTCTCGCGGTATCATTGCAGCACTG
GGGCCAGATGGTAAGCCCTCCCGTATCGTAGTTATCTACACGACGGGGAGTCAGGCAACTATGGATGAAC
GAAATAGACAGATCGCTGAGATAGGTGCCTCACTGATTAAGCATTGGTAACTGTCAGACCAAGTTTACTC
ATATATACTTTAGATTGATT
[38 nt withheld, positions 5131-5168]
A
[37 nt withheld, positions 5170-5206]
ATTTTGTTAAAATTCGCGTTAAATTTTTGTTAAATCAGCTCATTTTTTAACCAATAGGCCGAAATCGGCA
AAATCCCTTATAAATCAAAAGAATAGACCGAGATAGGGT
[37 nt withheld, positions 5316-5352]
AAAGAACGTGGACTCCAACGTCAAAGG
[141 nt withheld, positions 5380-5520]
G
[125 nt withheld, positions 5522-5646]
AAAGGATCTAGGTGAAGATCCTTTTTGATAATCTCATGACCAAAATCCCTTAACGTGAGTTTTCGTTCCA
CTGAGCGTCAGACCCCGTAGAAAAGATCAAAGGATCTTCTTGAGATCCTTTTTTTCTGCGCGTAATCTGC
TGCTTGCAAACAAAAAAACCACCGCTACCAGCGGTGGTTTGTTTGCCGGATCAAGAGCTACCAACTCTTT
TTCCGAAGGTAACTGGCTTCAGCAGAGCGCAGATACCAAATACTGTCCTTCTAGTGTAGCCGTAGTTAGG
CCACCACTTCAAGAACTCTGTAGCACCGCCTACATACCTCGCTCTGCTAATCCTGTTACCAGTGGCTGCT
GCCAGTGGCGATAAGTCGTGTCTTACCGGGTTGGACTCAAGACGATAGTTACCGGATAAGGCGCAGCGGT
CGGGCTGAACGGGGGGTTCGTGCACACAGCCCAGCTTGGAGCGAACGACCTACACCGAACTGAGATACCT
ACAGCGTGAGCTATGAGAAAGCGCCACGCTTCCCGAAGGGAGAAAGGCGGACAGGTATCCGGTAAGCGGC
AGGGTCGGAACAGGAGAGCGCACGAGGGAGCTTCCAGGGGGAAACGCCTGGTATCTTTATAGTCCTGTCG
GGTTTCGCCACCTCTGACTTGAGCGTCGATTTTTGTGATGCTCGTCAGGGGGGCGGAGCCTATGGAAAAA
CGCCAGCAACGCGGCCTTTTTACGGTTCCTGGCCTTTTGCTGGCCTTTTGCTCACATGTTCTTTCCTGCG
TTATCCCCTGATTCTGTGGATAACCGTATTACCGCCTTTGAGTGAGCTGATACCGCTCGCCGCAGCCGAA
CGACCGAGCGCAGCGAGTCAGTGAGCGAGGAAGCGGAAGAGCGCCTGATGCGGTATTTTCTCCTTACGCA
TCTGTGCGGTATTTCACACCGCATATATGGTGCACTCTCAGTACAATCTGCTCTGATGCCGCATAGTTAA
GCCAGTATACACTCCGCTATCGCTACGTGACTGGGTCATGGCTGCGCCCCGACACCCGCCAACACCCGCT
GACGCGCCCTGACGGGCTTGTCTGCTCCCGGCATCCGCTTACAGACAAGCTGTGACCGTCTCCGGGAGCT
GCATGTGTCAGAGGTTTTCACCGTCATCACCGAAACGCGCGAGGCAGCTGCGGTAAAGCTCATCAGCGTG
GTCGTGCAGCGATTCACAGATGTCTGCCTGTTCATCCGCGTCCAGCTCGTTGAGTTTCTCCAGAAGCGTT
AATGTCTGGCTTCTGATAAAGCGGGCCATGTTAAGGGCGGTTTTTTCCTGTTTGGTCACTGATGCCTCCG
TGTAAGGGGGATTTCTGTTCATGGGGGTAATGATACCGATGAAACGAGAGAGGATGCTCACGATACGGGT
TACTGATGATGAACATGCCCGGTTACTGGAACGTTGTGAGGGTAAACAACTGGCGGTATGGATGCGGCGG
GACCAGAGAAAAATCACTCAGGGTCAATGCCAGCGCTTCGTTAATACAGATGTAGGTGTTCCACAGGGTA
GCCAGCAGCATCCTGCGATGCAGATCCGGAACATAATGGTGCAGGGCGCTGACTTCCGCGTTTCCAGACT
TTACGAAACACGGAAACCGAAGACCATTCATGTTGTTGCTCAGGTCGCAGACGTTTTGCAGCAGCAGTCG
CTTCACGTTCGCTCGCGTATCGGTGATTCATTCTGCTAACCAGTAAGGCAACCCCGCCAGCCTAGCCGGG
TCCTCAACGACAGGAGCACGATCATGCGCACCCGTGGCCAGGACCCAACGCTGCCCGAAATT
