>Addgene plasmid #47699 | pmalc4x_E323K_TEV | addgene partial sequence | sequence record 70517 | MBP-F 5'-GATGAAGCCCTGAAAGACGCGCAG-3'
TTCGGAGAATCTTTATTTTCAGAGCTTGAAGGAGAGCCCATCTGGCTATCTCAGGAGTGGAGAGGGAGAC
ACCGGATGTGGAGAACTAGTTTGGGTAGGAGAGCCTCTCACGCTGAGAACAGCAGAAACAATTACTGGCA
AGTATGGTGTGTGGATGCGAGACCCCAAGCCCACCTACCCCTACACCCAGGAGACCACGTGGAGAATCGA
CACAGTTGGCACGGATGTCCGCCAGGTTTTTGAGTATGACCTCATCAGCCAGTTTATGCAGGGCTACCCT
TCTAAGGTTCACATACTGCCTAGGCCACTGAAAAGCACGGGTGCTGTGGTGTACTCGGGGAGCCTCTATT
TCCAGGGCGCTGAGTCCAGAACTGTCATAAGATATGAGCTGAATACCGAGACAGTGAAGGCTGAGAAGGA
AATCCCTGGAGCTGGCTACCACGGACAGTTCCCGTATTCTTGGGGTGGCTACACGGACATTGACTTGGCT
GTGGATGAAGCAGGCCTCTGGGTCATTTACAGCACCGATGAGGCCAAAGGTGCCATTGTCCTCTCCAAAC
TGAACCCAGAGAATCTGGAACTCGAACAAACCTGGGAGACAAACATCCGTAAGCAGTCAGTCGCCAATGC
CTTCATCATCTGTGGCACCTTGTACACCGTCAGCAGCTACACCTCAGCAGATGCTACCGTCAACTTTGCT
TATGACACAGGCACAGGTATCAGCAAGACCCTGACCATCCCATTCAAGAACCGCTATAAGTACAGCAGCA
TGATTGACTACAACCCCCTGGAGAAGAAGCTCTTTGCCTGGGACAACTTGAACATGGTCACTTATGACAT
CAAGCTTTCCAAGATGTGATAAGGCTCTAACTCTCCTGAATTCGGATCCTCTAGAGTCGACCTGCAGGCA
AGCTTGGCACTGGCCGTCGTTTTACAACGTCGTGACTGGGAAAACCCTGGCGTTACCCAACTTAATCGCC
TTGCAGCACATCCCCCTTTCGCCAGCTGGCGTAATAGCGAAGAGGCCCGCACCGATCGCCCTTCCCAACA
GTTGCGCAGCCTGAATGGCGAATGGCAGCTTGGCTGTTTTGGCGGATGA
